Addgene plasmid #175415: Sc NybbR eRF1 (G180A)
Purpose: Encodes His-MBP-TEV-ybbR-G180A eRF1
Depositing lab: Joseph Puglisi. Depositing organization: Stanford University. Publication: Mechanisms that ensure speed and fidelity in eukaryotic translation termination. Lawson MR, Lessen LN, Wang J, Prabhakar A, Corsepius NC, Green R, Puglisi JD. Science. 2021 Aug 20;373(6557):876-882. doi: 10.1126/science.abi7801. PubMed 34413231.
Backbone
  Vector backbone: 1C
  Backbone manufacturer: UC Berkeley MacroLab
  Vector type: Bacterial Expression
Growth in bacteria
  Bacterial resistance: Kanamycin, 50 μg/mL
  Growth temperature: 37°C
  Growth strain: DH5alpha
  Copy number: Unknown
Gene/Insert
  Gene/Insert name: eRF1
  Species: S. cerevisiae (budding yeast)
  Mutation: G180A
  Entrez Gene: SUP45 (a.k.a. YBR143C, SAL4, SUP1, SUP47)
  Promoter: T7
  Tag / fusion protein: His-MBP-TEV (N terminal on backbone); ybbR (N terminal on insert)
  Cloning method: Ligation Independent Cloning
  Sequencing primers: 5′ TAATACGACTCACTATAGG; 3′ GCTAGTTATTGCTCAGCG
Terms and licenses: Academic/Nonprofit Terms; Industry Terms: Not Available to Industry
How to cite: Sc NybbR eRF1 (G180A) was a gift from Joseph Puglisi (Addgene plasmid # 175415 ; http://n2t.net/addgene:175415 ; RRID:Addgene_175415)
