[The description below was written by a language model from this plasmid's Addgene catalogue record and pLannotate feature annotations shown in this document.]
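Description:
Sc NybbR eRF1 (G180A) is a bacterial expression plasmid built on the 1C ligation-independent cloning backbone from the UC Berkeley MacroLab. It produces a mutant form of the Saccharomyces cerevisiae translation termination factor eRF1 (encoded by SUP45) in E. coli. The plasmid is 7,858 nt and has a pET-like architecture. It replicates from a ColE1/pMB1-type origin accompanied by the rop gene and the bom region, and it also carries an f1 origin. Selection is by kanamycin through an aminoglycoside phosphotransferase gene. Short tetracycline-resistance fragments and an AmpR promoter fragment in the annotation appear to be backbone remnants rather than functional markers.

The expression cassette is driven by a T7 promoter with an adjacent lac operator and the T7 gene 10 ribosome binding site. A plasmid-borne lacI gene supplies repressor, so transcription depends on T7 RNA polymerase and can be induced with IPTG. The open reading frame encodes an N-terminal 6xHis tag, cytosolic maltose binding protein (lacking a signal sequence) and a TEV protease site. These are followed by a ybbR tag fused to the N terminus of eRF1 carrying the G180A substitution. The ybbR tag is listed in the catalogue entry but is not separately annotated in the feature table; it presumably lies in the short gap between the TEV site and SUP45. His and MBP aid solubility and affinity purification, and TEV cleavage removes them to leave ybbR-eRF1. The ybbR peptide is a short tag commonly used for site-specific enzymatic labelling, for example with fluorophores. A His-tag fragment and the T7 terminator lie downstream of the insert. The associated work concerns the speed and fidelity of eukaryotic translation termination, which is consistent with use of the purified mutant protein in biochemical studies.
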