Features (pLannotate 1.2.2; 22 found; start..end, strand, type, name):
     78..269     -  CDS            rop: Rop protein, which maintains plasmids at low copy number; rop
    286..666     +  CDS            YPB1_ECOLX: Protein predicted: Swiss-Prot protein existence level 4. From Escherichia coli.
    738..1029    -  CDS            TcR (fragment): tetracycline efflux protein; tet; confers resistance to tetracycline
   1044..1065    -  protein_bind   CAP binding site: CAP binding activates transcription in the presence of cAMP. E. coli catabolite activator protein
   1078..2160    -  CDS            lacI: lac repressor; lacI; The lac repressor binds to the lac operator to inhibit transcription in E. coli. This inhibition can be relieved by adding lactose or isopropyl-β-D-thiogalactopyranoside (IPTG).
   2161..2238    -  promoter       lacI promoter: lacI
   2246..2525    -  CDS            TcR (fragment): tetracycline efflux protein; tet; confers resistance to tetracycline
   2547..2565    +  promoter       T7 promoter: promoter for bacteriophage T7 RNA polymerase
   2566..2590    +  protein_bind   lac operator: The lac repressor binds to the lac operator to inhibit transcription in E. coli. This inhibition can be relieved by adding lactose or isopropyl-β-D-thiogalactopyranoside (IPTG). lac repressor encoded by lacI
   2605..2627    +  RBS            RBS: efficient ribosome binding site from bacteriophage T7 gene 10 (Olins and Rangwala, 1989)
   2646..2663    +  CDS            6xHis: 6xHis affinity tag
   2673..3773    +  CDS            MBP: maltose binding protein from E. coli; malE (mutated); This version of the gene does not encode a signal sequence, so MBP will remain in the cytosol.
   3828..3844    +  CDS            TEV site (fragment): tobacco etch virus (TEV) protease recognition and cleavage site
   3888..5198    +  CDS            SUP45: ERF1_YEAST - Also known as SAL4, SUP1. Experimental evidence at protein level: Swiss-Prot protein existence level 1. Directs the termination of nascent peptide synthesis (translation) in response to the termination codons UAA, UAG and UGA. From Saccharomyces cerevisiae (strain ATCC 204508 / S288c) (Baker's yeast).
   5268..5285    +  CDS            9xHis (fragment): 9xHis affinity tag
   5295..5344    +  CDS            SET1 (fragment): solubility-enhancement tag derived from T7 phage gene 10B
   5352..5399    +  terminator     T7 terminator: transcription terminator for bacteriophage T7 RNA polymerase
   5436..5864    +  rep_origin     f1 ori (sequence partly withheld): f1 bacteriophage origin of replication; arrow indicates direction of (+) strand synthesis
   5918..5975    +  promoter       AmpR promoter (fragment): bla
   5984..6799    -  CDS            KanR: aminoglycoside phosphotransferase; aph(3')-Ia; confers resistance to kanamycin in bacteria or G418 (Geneticin®) in eukaryotes
   6921..7509    +  rep_origin     ori: high-copy-number ColE1/pMB1/pBR322/pUC origin of replication
   7695..7834    -  misc_feature   bom: basis of mobility region from pBR322
>Addgene plasmid #175415 | Sc NybbR eRF1 (G180A) | addgene full sequence | sequence record 345394 | Addgene NGS Result
GACGCGCCCTGACGGGCTTGTCTGCTCCCGGCATCCGCTTACAGACAAGCTGTGACCGTCTCCGGGAGCT
GCATGTGTCAGAGGTTTTCACCGTCATCACCGAAACGCGCGAGGCAGCTGCGGTAAAGCTCATCAGCGTG
GTCGTGAAGCGATTCACAGATGTCTGCCTGTTCATCCGCGTCCAGCTCGTTGAGTTTCTCCAGAAGCGTT
AATGTCTGGCTTCTGATAAAGCGGGCCATGTTAAGGGCGGTTTTTTCCTGTTTGGTCACTGATGCCTCCG
TGTAAGGGGGATTTCTGTTCATGGGGGTAATGATACCGATGAAACGAGAGAGGATGCTCACGATACGGGT
TACTGATGATGAACATGCCCGGTTACTGGAACGTTGTGAGGGTAAACAACTGGCGGTATGGATGCGGCGG
GACCAGAGAAAAATCACTCAGGGTCAATGCCAGCGCTTCGTTAATACAGATGTAGGTGTTCCACAGGGTA
GCCAGCAGCATCCTGCGATGCAGATCCGGAACATAATGGTGCAGGGCGCTGACTTCCGCGTTTCCAGACT
TTACGAAACACGGAAACCGAAGACCATTCATGTTGTTGCTCAGGTCGCAGACGTTTTGCAGCAGCAGTCG
CTTCACGTTCGCTCGCGTATCGGTGATTCATTCTGCTAACCAGTAAGGCAACCCCGCCAGCCTAGCCGGG
TCCTCAACGACAGGAGCACGATCATGCGCACCCGTGGGGCCGCCATGCCGGCGATAATGGCCTGCTTCTC
GCCGAAACGTTTGGTGGCGGGACCAGTGACGAAGGCTTGAGCGAGGGCGTGCAAGATTCCGAATACCGCA
AGCGACAGGCCGATCATCGTCGCGCTCCAGCGAAAGCGGTCCTCGCCGAAAATGACCCAGAGCGCTGCCG
GCACCTGTCCTACGAGTTGCATGATAAAGAAGACAGTCATAAGTGCGGCGACGATAGTCATGCCCCGCGC
CCACCGGAAGGAGCTGACTGGGTTGAAGGCTCTCAAGGGCATCGGTCGAGATCCCGGTGCCTAATGAGTG
AGCTAACTTACATTAATTGCGTTGCGCTCACTGCCCGCTTTCCAGTCGGGAAACCTGTCGTGCCAGCTGC
ATTAATGAATCGGCCAACGCGCGGGGAGAGGCGGTTTGCGTATTGGGCGCCAGGGTGGTTTTTCTTTTCA
CCAGTGAGACGGGCAACAGCTGATTGCCCTTCACCGCCTGGCCCTGAGAGAGTTGCAGCAAGCGGTCCAC
GCTGGTTTGCCCCAGCAGGCGAAAATCCTGTTTGATGGTGGTTAACGGCGGGATATAACATGAGCTGTCT
TCGGTATCGTCGTATCCCACTACCGAGATATCCGCACCAACGCGCAGCCCGGACTCGGTAATGGCGCGCA
TTGCGCCCAGCGCCATCTGATCGTTGGCAACCAGCATCGCAGTGGGAACGATACCCTCATTCAGCATTTG
CATGGTTTGTTGAAAACCGGACATGGCACTCCAGTCGCCTTCCCGTTCCGCTATCGGCTGAATTTGATTG
CGAGTGAGATATTTATGCCAGCCAGCCAGACGCAGACGCGCCGAGACAGAACTTAATGGGCCCGCTAACA
GCGCGATTTGCTGGTGACCCAATGCGACCAGATGCTCCACGCCCAGTCGCGTACCGTCTTCATGGGAGAA
AATAATACTGTTGATGGGTGTCTGGTCAGAGACATCAAGAAATAACGCCGGAACATTAGTGCAGGCAGCT
TCCACAGCAATGGCATCCTGGTCATCCAGCGGATAGTTAATGATCAGCCCACTGACGCGTTGCGCGAGAA
GATTGTGCACCGCCGCTTTACAGGCTTCGACGCCGCTTCGTTCTACCATCGACACCACCACGCTGGCACC
CAGTTGATCGGCGCGAGATTTAATCGCCGCGACAATTTGCGACGGCGCGTGCAGGGCCAGACTGGAGGTG
GCAACGCCAATCAGCAACGACTGTTTGCCCGCCAGTTGTTGTGCCACGCGGTTGGGAATGTAATTCAGCT
CCGCCATCGCCGCTTCCACTTTTTCCCGCGTTTTCGCAGAAACGTGGCTGGCCTGGTTCACCACGCGGGA
AACGGTCTGATAAGAGACACCGGCATACTCTGCGACATCGTATAACGTTACTGGTTTCACATTCACCACC
CTGAATTGACTCTCTTCCGGGCGCTATCATGCCATACCGCGAAAGGTTTTGCGCCATTCGATGGTGTCCG
GGATCTCGACGCTCTCCCTTATGCGACTCCTGCATTAGGAAGCAGCCCAGTAGTAGGTTGAGGCCGTTGA
GCACCGCCGCCGCAAGGAATGGTGCATGCAAGGAGATGGCGCCCAACAGTCCCCCGGCCACGGGGCCTGC
CACCATACCCACGCCGAAACAAGCGCTCATGAGCCCGAAGTGGCGAGCCCGATCTTCCCCATCGGTGATG
TCGGCGATATAGGCGCCAGCAACCGCACCTGTGGCGCCGGTGATGCCGGCCACGATGCGTCCGGCGTAGA
GGATCGAGATCTCGATCCCGCGAAATTAATACGACTCACTATAGGGGAATTGTGAGCGGATAACAATTCC
CCTCTAGAAATAATTTTGTTTAACTTTAAGAAGGAGATATACCATGGGTTCTTCTCACCATCACCATCAC
CATGGTTCTTCTATGAAAATCGAAGAAGGTAAACTGGTAATCTGGATTAACGGCGATAAAGGCTATAACG
GTCTCGCTGAAGTCGGTAAGAAATTCGAGAAAGATACCGGAATTAAAGTCACCGTTGAGCATCCGGATAA
ACTGGAAGAGAAATTCCCACAGGTTGCGGCAACTGGCGATGGCCCTGACATTATCTTCTGGGCACACGAC
CGCTTTGGTGGCTACGCTCAATCTGGCCTGTTGGCTGAAATCACCCCGGACAAAGCGTTCCAGGACAAGC
TGTATCCGTTTACCTGGGATGCCGTACGTTACAACGGCAAGCTGATTGCTTACCCGATCGCTGTTGAAGC
GTTATCGCTGATTTATAACAAAGATCTGCTGCCGAACCCGCCAAAAACCTGGGAAGAGATCCCGGCGCTG
GATAAAGAACTGAAAGCGAAAGGTAAGAGCGCGCTGATGTTCAACCTGCAAGAACCGTACTTCACCTGGC
CGCTGATTGCTGCTGACGGGGGTTATGCGTTCAAGTATGAAAACGGCAAGTACGACATTAAAGACGTGGG
CGTGGATAACGCTGGCGCGAAAGCGGGTCTGACCTTCCTGGTTGACCTGATTAAAAACAAACACATGAAT
GCAGACACCGATTACTCCATCGCAGAAGCTGCCTTTAATAAAGGCGAAACAGCGATGACCATCAACGGCC
CGTGGGCATGGTCCAACATCGACACCAGCAAAGTGAATTATGGTGTAACGGTACTGCCGACCTTCAAGGG
TCAACCATCCAAACCGTTCGTTGGCGTGCTGAGCGCAGGTATTAACGCCGCCAGTCCGAACAAAGAGCTG
GCAAAAGAGTTCCTCGAAAACTATCTGCTGACTGATGAAGGTCTGGAAGCGGTTAATAAAGACAAACCGC
TGGGTGCCGTAGCGCTGAAGTCTTACGAGGAAGAGTTGGCGAAAGATCCACGTATTGCCGCCACTATGGA
AAACGCCCAGAAAGGTGAAATCATGCCGAACATCCCGCAGATGTCCGCTTTCTGGTATGCCGTGCGTACT
GCGGTGATCAACGCCGCCAGCGGTCGTCAGACTGTCGATGAAGCCCTGAAAGACGCGCAGACTAATTCGA
GCTCGAACAACAACAACAATAACAATAACAACAACCTCGGGATCGAGGAAAACCTGTACTTCCAATCCAA
TGCAGATTCTCTTGAATTTATTGCTAGTAAGCTTGCGATGGATAACGAGGTTGAAAAAAATATTGAGATC
TGGAAGGTCAAGAAGTTGGTCCAATCTTTAGAAAAAGCTAGAGGTAATGGTACTTCTATGATTTCCTTAG
TTATTCCTCCTAAGGGTCAAATTCCACTGTACCAAAAAATGTTAACAGATGAATATGGTACTGCCTCGAA
TATTAAATCTAGGGTTAATCGTCTTTCCGTTTTATCTGCTATCACTTCCACCCAACAAAAGTTGAAGCTA
TATAATACTTTGCCCAAGAACGGTTTAGTTTTATATTGTGGTGATATCATCACTGAAGATGGTAAAGAAA
AAAAGGTCACTTTTGACATCGAACCTTACAAACCTATCAACACATCCTTATATTTGTGTGATAACAAATT
TCATACAGAAGTTCTTTCGGAATTGCTTCAAGCTGACGACAAGTTCGGTTTTATAGTCATGGACGGTCAA
GGTACTTTGTTTGGTTCTGTGTCCGGTAATACGAGAACTGTTTTACATAAATTTACTGTCGATCTGCCAA
AAAAGCATGGTAGAGCGGGTCAATCTGCGCTTCGTTTTGCTCGTTTAAGAGAAGAAAAAAGACATAATTA
TGTGAGAAAGGTCGCCGAAGTTGCTGTTCAAAATTTTATTACTAATGACAAAGTCAATGTTAAGGGTTTA
ATTTTAGCTGGTTCTGCTGACTTTAAGACCGATTTGGCTAAATCTGAATTATTCGATCCAAGACTAGCAT
GTAAGGTTATTTCCATCGTGGATGTTTCTTATGGTGGTGAAAACGGTTTCAACCAGGCTATCGAACTTTC
TGCCGAAGCGTTGGCCAATGTCAAGTATGTTCAAGAAAAGAAATTATTGGAGGCATATTTTGACGAAATT
TCCCAGGACACTGGTAAATTCTGTTATGGTATAGATGATACTTTAAAGGCATTGGATTTAGGTGCAGTCG
AAAAATTAATTGTTTTCGAAAATTTGGAAACTATCAGATATACATTTAAAGATGCCGAGGATAATGAGGT
TATAAAATTCGCTGAACCAGAAGCCAAGGACAAGTCGTTTGCTATTGACAAAGCTACCGGCCAAGAAATG
GACGTTGTCTCCGAAGAACCTTTAATTGAATGGCTAGCAGCTAACTACAAAAACTTCGGTGCTACCTTGG
AATTCATCACAGACAAATCTTCAGAAGGTGCCCAATTTGTCACAGGTTTTGGTGGTATTGGTGCCATGCT
GCGTTACAAAGTTAATTTTGAACAACTAGTTGATGAATCTGAGGATGAATATTATGACGAAGATGAAGGA
TCCGACTATGATTTCATTTAATAACATTGGAAGTGGATAACGGATCCGAATTCGAGCGCCGTCGACAAGC
TTGCGGCCGCACTCGAGCACCACCACCACCACCACTGAGATCCGGCTGCTAACAAAGCCCGAAAGGAAGC
TGAGTTGGCTGCTGCCACCGCTGAGCAATAACTAGCATAACCCCTTGGGGCCTCTAAACGGGTCTTGAGG
GGTTTTTTGCTGAAAGGAGGAACTATATCCGGATTGGCGAATGGG
[124 nt withheld, positions 5436-5559]
C
[91 nt withheld, positions 5561-5651]
A
[49 nt withheld, positions 5653-5701]
CCTTTGACGTTGGAGTCCACGTTCTTT
[37 nt withheld, positions 5729-5765]
ACCCTATCTCGGTCTATTCTTTTGATTTATAAGGGATTTTGCCGATTTCGGCCTATTGGTTAAAAAATGA
GCTGATTTAACAAAAATTTAACGCGAATTTTAACAAACTAGTAACGTTTACAATTTCAGGTGGCACTTTT
CGGGGAAATGTGCGCGGAACCCCTATTTGTTTATTTTTCTAAATACATTCAAATATGTATCCGCTCATGA
ATTAATTCTTAGAAAAACTCATCGAGCATCAAATGAAACTGCAATTTATTCATATCAGGATTATCAATAC
CATATTTTTGAAAAAGCCGTTTCTGTAATGAAGGAGAAAACTCACCGAGGCAGTTCCATAGGATGGCAAG
ATCCTGGTATCGGTCTGCGATTCCGACTCGTCCAACATCAATACAACCTATTAATTTCCCCTCGTCAAAA
ATAAGGTTATCAAGTGAGAAATCACCATGAGTGACGACTGAATCCGGTGAGAATGGCAAAAGTTTATGCA
TTTCTTTCCAGACTTGTTCAACAGGCCAGCCATTACGCTCGTCATCAAAATCACTCGCATCAACCAAACC
GTTATTCATTCGTGATTGCGCCTGAGCGAGACGAAATACGCGATCGCTGTTAAAAGGACAATTACAAACA
GGAATCGAATGCAACCGGCGCAGGAACACTGCCAGCGCATCAACAATGTTTTCACCTGAATCAGGATATT
CTTCTAATACCTGGAATGCTGTTTTCCCGGGGATCGCAGTGGTGAGTAACCATGCATCATCAGGAGTACG
GATAAAATGCTTGATGGTCGGAAGAGGCATAAATTCCGTCAGCCAGTTTAGTCTGACCATCTCATCTGTA
ACATCATTGGCAACGCTACCTTTGCCATGTTTCAGAAACAACTCTGGCGCATCGGGCTTCCCATACAATC
GATAGATTGTCGCACCTGATTGCCCGACATTATCGCGAGCCCATTTATACCCATATAAATCAGCATCCAT
GTTGGAATTTAATCGCGGCCTAGAGCAAGACGTTTCCCGTTGAATATGGCTCATAACACCCCTTGTATTA
CTGTTTATGTAAGCAGACAGTTTTATTGTTCATGACCAAAATCCCTTAACGTGAGTTTTCGTTCCACTGA
GCGTCAGACCCCGTAGAAAAGATCAAAGGATCTTCTTGAGATCCTTTTTTTCTGCGCGTAATCTGCTGCT
TGCAAACAAAAAAACCACCGCTACCAGCGGTGGTTTGTTTGCCGGATCAAGAGCTACCAACTCTTTTTCC
GAAGGTAACTGGCTTCAGCAGAGCGCAGATACCAAATACTGTCCTTCTAGTGTAGCCGTAGTTAGGCCAC
CACTTCAAGAACTCTGTAGCACCGCCTACATACCTCGCTCTGCTAATCCTGTTACCAGTGGCTGCTGCCA
GTGGCGATAAGTCGTGTCTTACCGGGTTGGACTCAAGACGATAGTTACCGGATAAGGCGCAGCGGTCGGG
CTGAACGGGGGGTTCGTGCACACAGCCCAGCTTGGAGCGAACGACCTACACCGAACTGAGATACCTACAG
CGTGAGCTATGAGAAAGCGCCACGCTTCCCGAAGGGAGAAAGGCGGACAGGTATCCGGTAAGCGGCAGGG
TCGGAACAGGAGAGCGCACGAGGGAGCTTCCAGGGGGAAACGCCTGGTATCTTTATAGTCCTGTCGGGTT
TCGCCACCTCTGACTTGAGCGTCGATTTTTGTGATGCTCGTCAGGGGGGCGGAGCCTATGGAAAAACGCC
AGCAACGCGGCCTTTTTACGGTTCCTGGCCTTTTGCTGGCCTTTTGCTCACATGTTCTTTCCTGCGTTAT
CCCCTGATTCTGTGGATAACCGTATTACCGCCTTTGAGTGAGCTGATACCGCTCGCCGCAGCCGAACGAC
CGAGCGCAGCGAGTCAGTGAGCGAGGAAGCGGAAGAGCGCCTGATGCGGTATTTTCTCCTTACGCATCTG
TGCGGTATTTCACACCGCAATGGTGCACTCTCAGTACAATCTGCTCTGATGCCGCATAGTTAAGCCAGTA
TACACTCCGCTATCGCTACGTGACTGGGTCATGGCTGCGCCCCGACACCCGCCAACACCCGCT
